Addgene plasmid #18956: HA-HIF2alpha-P405A/P531A-pcDNA3
Depositing lab: William Kaelin. Depositing organization: Dana-Farber Cancer Institute. Publication: The hypoxia-inducible factor 2alpha N-terminal and C-terminal transactivation domains cooperate to promote renal tumorigenesis in vivo. Yan Q, Bartz S, Mao M, Li L, Kaelin WG. Mol Cell Biol. 2007 Mar . 27(6):2092-102. 10.1128/MCB.01514-06 PubMed 17220275.
Backbone
  Vector backbone: pcDNA3
  Backbone manufacturer: Invitrogen
  Backbone size w/o insert (bp): 5418
  Vector type: Mammalian Expression
  Selectable markers: Neomycin (select with G418)
Growth in bacteria
  Bacterial resistance: Ampicillin, 100 μg/mL
  Growth temperature: 37°C
  Growth strain: DH5alpha
  Growth instructions: DH5alpha
  Copy number: High Copy
Gene/Insert
  Gene/Insert name: Hypoxia inducible factor 2 alpha (alt names: HIF2a; EPAS1)
  Species: H. sapiens (human)
  Insert size (bp): 2631
  Mutation: cDNA changed amino acids: Proline 405 to Alanine Proline 531 to Alanine
  GenBank ID: HSU81984
  Entrez Gene: EPAS1 (a.k.a. ECYT4, HIF2A, HLF, MOP2, PASD2, bHLHe73)
  Tag / fusion protein: HA-tag (N terminal on backbone)
  Cloning method: Restriction Enzyme; 5′ cloning site BamH I (not destroyed); 3′ cloning site Not I (not destroyed)
  Sequencing primers: 5′ T7; 3′ SP6
Terms and licenses: Academic/Nonprofit Terms; Industry Terms: Not Available to Industry
How to cite: HA-HIF2alpha-P405A/P531A-pcDNA3 was a gift from William Kaelin (Addgene plasmid # 18956 ; http://n2t.net/addgene:18956 ; RRID:Addgene_18956)
