[The description below was written by a language model from this plasmid's Addgene catalogue record and pLannotate feature annotations shown in this document.]
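Description:
HA-HIF2alpha-P405A/P531A-pcDNA3 is a mammalian expression plasmid built on the pcDNA3 backbone, carrying a mutant human EPAS1 (HIF-2α) cDNA of about 2.6 kb cloned between BamHI and NotI sites that both remain intact. The sequenced record is about 8 kb. In bacteria the plasmid replicates from a high-copy ColE1/pUC-type origin and is selected with ampicillin through the β-lactamase gene. An f1 origin is also present. For mammalian cells, an SV40 early promoter drives the neomycin phosphotransferase gene, followed by an SV40 polyadenylation signal, which allows G418 selection of stable transfectants.

The EPAS1 open reading frame is transcribed from the human CMV immediate-early enhancer and promoter and terminated by the bovine growth hormone poly(A) signal. T7 and SP6 phage promoters flank the insert and serve as sequencing primer sites. The catalogue lists an HA epitope tag at the N terminus, supplied by the backbone. The automated feature table does not annotate this tag separately, though there is room for it between the T7 promoter and the start of the annotated coding sequence. Short hits in the table to an HIV-1 LTR, ble, lacI and a second SV40 promoter are only fragments, most likely incidental matches to backbone sequence rather than functional elements.

The insert encodes alanine substitutions at prolines 405 and 531. In general knowledge of HIF biology, these are the two residues hydroxylated under normal oxygen to trigger VHL-dependent degradation, so the double mutant is expected to give a stabilised, constitutively active HIF-2α regardless of oxygen level. The associated study examined how the HIF-2α N-terminal and C-terminal transactivation domains contribute to renal tumorigenesis, which is consistent with using this plasmid to express detectable, oxygen-insensitive HIF-2α in cultured mammalian cells.
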