Features (pLannotate 1.2.2; 21 found; start..end, strand, type, name):
     36..80      -  misc_feature   bom (fragment): basis of mobility region from pBR322
    235..614     +  enhancer       CMV enhancer: human cytomegalovirus immediate early enhancer
    615..818     +  promoter       CMV promoter: human cytomegalovirus (CMV) immediate early promoter
    814..847     +  LTR            5' LTR (truncated) (fragment): truncated 5' long terminal repeat (LTR) from HIV-1
    863..881     +  promoter       T7 promoter: promoter for bacteriophage T7 RNA polymerase
    943..3552    +  CDS            EPAS1: EPAS1_HUMAN - Also known as BHLHE73, HIF2A, MOP2, PASD2. Experimental evidence at protein level: Swiss-Prot protein existence level 1. Transcription factor involved in the induction of oxygen regulated genes. Heterodimerizes with ARNT; heterodimer binds to core DNA sequence 5'-TACGTG-3' within the hypoxia response element (HRE) of target gene promoters (By similarity). Regulates the vascular endothelial growth factor (VEGF) expression and seems to be implicated in the development of blood vessels and the tubular system of lung. May also play a role in the formation of the endothelium that give
   3595..3613    -  promoter       SP6 promoter: promoter for bacteriophage SP6 RNA polymerase
   3639..3863    +  polyA_signal   bGH poly(A) signal: bovine growth hormone polyadenylation signal
   3867..3888    +  promoter       SV40 promoter (fragment): SV40 enhancer and early promoter
   3909..4337    +  rep_origin     f1 ori (sequence partly withheld): f1 bacteriophage origin of replication; arrow indicates direction of (+) strand synthesis
   4351..4681    +  promoter       SV40 promoter: SV40 enhancer and early promoter
   4748..5539    +  CDS            neo: KKA2_KLEPN - Also known as kan, nptII. Experimental evidence at protein level: Swiss-Prot protein existence level 1. Resistance to kanamycin, neomycin, paromomycin, ribostamycin, butirosin and gentamicin B. From Klebsiella pneumoniae.
   5563..5721    +  CDS            ble (fragment): BLE_KLEPN - Experimental evidence at protein level: Swiss-Prot protein existence level 1. Binding protein with a strong affinity to the bleomycin family of antibiotics. Binds to CL990; an antimitotic-antibiotic compound. From Klebsiella pneumoniae.
   5716..5837    +  polyA_signal   SV40 poly(A) signal: SV40 polyadenylation signal
   5910..5926    -  protein_bind   lac operator: The lac repressor binds to the lac operator to inhibit transcription in E. coli. This inhibition can be relieved by adding lactose or isopropyl-β-D-thiogalactopyranoside (IPTG). lac repressor encoded by lacI
   5934..5964    -  promoter       lac promoter: promoter for the E. coli lac operon
   5979..6000    -  protein_bind   CAP binding site: CAP binding activates transcription in the presence of cAMP. E. coli catabolite activator protein
   6013..6105    -  CDS            lacI (fragment): lac repressor; lacI; The lac repressor binds to the lac operator to inhibit transcription in E. coli. This inhibition can be relieved by adding lactose or isopropyl-β-D-thiogalactopyranoside (IPTG).
   6288..6876    -  rep_origin     ori: high-copy-number ColE1/pMB1/pBR322/pUC origin of replication
   7047..7907    -  CDS            AmpR: β-lactamase; bla; confers resistance to ampicillin, carbenicillin, and related antibiotics
   7908..8012    -  promoter       AmpR promoter: bla
>Addgene plasmid #18956 | HA-HIF2alpha-P405A/P531A-pcDNA3 Sequencing Result | analyzer sequence | sequence record 309381
GACGGATCGGGAGATCTCCCGATCCCCTATGGTCGACTCTCAGTACAATCTGCTCTGATGCCGCATAGTT
AAGCCAGTATCTGCTCCCTGCTTGTGTGTTGGAGGTCGCTGAGTAGTGCGCGAGCAAAATTTAAGCTACA
ACAAGGCAAGGCTTGACCGACAATTGCATGAAGAATCTGCTTAGGGTTAGGCGTTTTGCGCTGCTTCGCG
ATGTACGGGCCAGATATACGCGTTGACATTGATTATTGACTAGTTATTAATAGTAATCAATTACGGGGTC
ATTAGTTCATAGCCCATATATGGAGTTCCGCGTTACATAACTTACGGTAAATGGCCCGCCTGGCTGACCG
CCCAACGACCCCCGCCCATTGACGTCAATAATGACGTATGTTCCCATAGTAACGCCAATAGGGACTTTCC
ATTGACGTCAATGGGTGGACTATTTACGGTAAACTGCCCACTTGGCAGTACATCAAGTGTATCATATGCC
AAGTACGCCCCCTATTGACGTCAATGACGGTAAATGGCCCGCCTGGCATTATGCCCAGTACATGACCTTA
TGGGACTTTCCTACTTGGCAGTACATCTACGTATTAGTCATCGCTATTACCATGGTGATGCGGTTTTGGC
AGTACATCAATGGGCGTGGATAGCGGTTTGACTCACGGGGATTTCCAAGTCTCCACCCCATTGACGTCAA
TGGGAGTTTGTTTTGGCACCAAAATCAACGGGACTTTCCAAAATGTCGTAACAACTCCGCCCCATTGACG
CAAATGGGCGGTAGGCGTGTACGGTGGGAGGTCTATATAAGCAGAGCTCTCTGGCTAACTAGAGAACCCA
CTGCTTACTGGCTTATCGAAATTAATACGACTCACTATAGGGAGACCCAAGCTTGCCACCATGTATCCAT
ATGATGTTCCAGATTATGCTGGATCCGCCACCATGACAGCTGACAAGGAGAAGAAAAGGAGTAGCTCGGA
GAGGAGGAAGGAGAAGTCCCGGGATGCTGCGCGGTGCCGGCGGAGCAAGGAGACGGAGGTGTTCTATGAG
CTGGCCCATGAGCTGCCTCTGCCCCACAGTGTGAGCTCCCATCTGGACAAGGCCTCCATCATGCGACTGG
CAATCAGCTTCCTGCGAACACACAAGCTCCTCTCCTCAGTTTGCTCTGAAAACGAGTCCGAAGCCGAAGC
TGACCAGCAGATGGACAACTTGTACCTGAAAGCCTTGGAGGGTTTCATTGCCGTGGTGACCCAAGATGGC
GACATGATCTTTCTGTCAGAAAACATCAGCAAGTTCATGGGACTTACACAGGTGGAGCTAACAGGACATA
GTATCTTTGACTTCACTCATCCCTGCGACCATGAGGAGATTCGTGAGAACCTGAGTCTCAAAAATGGCTC
TGGTTTTGGGAAAAAAAGCAAAGACATGTCCACAGAGCGGGACTTCTTCATGAGGATGAAGTGCACGGTC
ACCAACAGAGGCCGTACTGTCAACCTCAAGTCAGCCACCTGGAAGGTCTTGCACTGCACGGGCCAGGTGA
AAGTCTACAACAACTGCCCTCCTCACAATAGTCTGTGTGGCTACAAGGAGCCCCTGCTGTCCTGCCTCAT
CATCATGTGTGAACCAATCCAGCACCCATCCCACATGGACATCCCCCTGGATAGCAAGACCTTCCTGAGC
CGCCACAGCATGGACATGAAGTTCACCTACTGTGATGACAGAATCACAGAACTGATTGGTTACCACCCTG
AGGAGCTGCTTGGCCGCTCAGCCTATGAATTCTACCATGCGCTAGACTCCGAGAACATGACCAAGAGTCA
CCAGAACTTGTGCACCAAGGGTCAGGTAGTAAGTGGCCAGTACCGGATGCTCGCAAAGCATGGGGGCTAC
GTGTGGCTGGAGACCCAGGGGACGGTCATCTACAACCCTCGCAACCTGCAGCCCCAGTGCATCATGTGTG
TCAACTACGTCCTGAGTGAGATTGAGAAGAATGACGTGGTGTTCTCCATGGACCAGACTGAATCCCTGTT
CAAGCCCCACCTGATGGCCATGAACAGCATCTTTGATAGCAGTGGCAAGGGGGCTGTGTCTGAGAAGAGT
AACTTCCTATTCACCAAGCTAAAGGAGGAGCCCGAGGAGCTGGCCCAGCTGGCTGCTACCCCAGGAGACG
CCATCATCTCTCTGGATTTCGGGAATCAGAACTTCGAGGAGTCCTCAGCCTATGGCAAGGCCATCCTGCC
CCCGAGCCAGCCATGGGCCACGGAGTTGAGGAGCCACAGCACCCAGAGCGAGGCTGGGAGCCTGCCTGCC
TTCACCGTGCCCCAGGCAGCTGCCCCGGGCAGCACCACCCCCAGTGCCACCAGCAGCAGCAGCAGCTGCT
CCACGCCCAATAGCCCTGAAGACTATTACACATCTTTGGATAACGACCTGAAGATTGAAGTGATTGAGAA
GCTCTTCGCCATGGACACAGAGGCCAAGGACCAATGCAGTACCCAGACGGATTTCAATGAGCTGGACTTG
GAGACACTGGCAGCTTATATCCCCATGGACGGGGAAGACTTCCAGCTAAGCCCCATCTGCCCCGAGGAGC
GGCTCTTGGCGGAGAACCCACAGTCCACCCCCCAGCACTGCTTCAGTGCCATGACAAACATCTTCCAGCC
ACTGGCCCCTGTAGCCCCGCACAGTCCCTTCCTCCTGGACAAGTTTCAGCAGCAGCTGGAGAGCAAGAAG
ACAGAGCCCGAGCACCGGCCCATGTCCTCCATCTTCTTTGATGCCGGAAGCAAAGCATCCCTGCCACCGT
GCTGTGGCCAGGCCAGCACCCCTCTCTCTTCCATGGGGGGCAGATCCAATACCCAGTGGCCCCCAGATCC
ACCATTACATTTTGGGCCCACAAAGTGGGCCGTCGGGGATCAGCGCACAGAGTTCTTGGGAGCAGCGCCG
TTGGGGCCCCCTGTCTCTCCACCCCATGTCTCCACCTTCAAGACAAGGTCTGCAAAGGGTTTTGGGGCTC
GAGGCCCAGACGTGCTGAGTCCGGCCATGGTAGCCCTCTCCAACAAGCTGAAGCTGAAGCGACAGCTGGA
GTATGAAGAGCAAGCCTTCCAGGACCTGAGCGGGGGGGACCCACCTGGTGGCAGCACCTCACATTTGATG
TGGAAACGGATGAAGAACCTCAGGGGTGGGAGCTGCCCTTTGATGCCGGACAAGCCACTGAGCGCAAATG
TACCCAATGATAAGTTCACCCAAAACCCCATGAGGGGCCTGGGCCATCCCCTGAGACATCTGCCGCTGCC
ACAGCCTCCATCTGCCATCAGTCCCGGGGAGAACAGCAAGAGCAGGTTCCCCCCACAGTGCTACGCCACC
CAGTACCAGGACTACAGCCTGTCGTCAGCCCACAAGGTGTCAGGCATGGCAAGCCGGCTGCTCGGGCCCT
CATTTGAGTCCTACCTGCTGCCCGAACTGACCAGATATGACTGTGAGGTGAACGTGCCCGTGCTGGGAAG
CTCCACGCTCCTGCAAGGAGGGGACCTCCTCAGAGCCCTGGACCAGGCCACCTGACAATTGCGGCCGCTC
GAGCATGCATCTAGAGGGCCCTATTCTATAGTGTCACCTAAATGCTAGAGCTCGCTGATCAGCCTCGACT
GTGCCTTCTAGTTGCCAGCCATCTGTTGTTTGCCCCTCCCCCGTGCCTTCCTTGACCCTGGAAGGTGCCA
CTCCCACTGTCCTTTCCTAATAAAATGAGGAAATTGCATCGCATTGTCTGAGTAGGTGTCATTCTATTCT
GGGGGGTGGGGTGGGGCAGGACAGCAAGGGGGAGGATTGGGAAGACAATAGCAGGCATGCTGGGGATGCG
GTGGGCTCTATGGCTTCTGAGGCGGAAAGAACCAGCTGGGGCTCTAGGGGGTATCCCC
[124 nt withheld, positions 3909-4032]
C
[32 nt withheld, positions 4034-4065]
CA
[57 nt withheld, positions 4068-4124]
A
[49 nt withheld, positions 4126-4174]
CCTTTGACGTTGGAGTCCACGTTCTTT
[37 nt withheld, positions 4202-4238]
ACCCTATCTCGGTCTATTCTTTTGATTTATAAGGGATTTTGGGGATTTCGGCCTATTGGTTAAAAAATGA
GCTGATTTAACAAAAATTTAACGCGAATTAATTCTGTGGAATGTGTGTCAGTTAGGGTGTGGAAAGTCCC
CAGGCTCCCCAGGCAGGCAGAAGTATGCAAAGCATGCATCTCAATTAGTCAGCAACCAGGTGTGGAAAGT
CCCCAGGCTCCCCAGCAGGCAGAAGTATGCAAAGCATGCATCTCAATTAGTCAGCAACCATAGTCCCGCC
CCTAACTCCGCCCATCCCGCCCCTAACTCCGCCCAGTTCCGCCCATTCTCCGCCCCATGGCTGACTAATT
TTTTTTATTTATGCAGAGGCCGAGGCCGCCTCTGCCTCTGAGCTATTCCAGAAGTAGTGAGGAGGCTTTT
TTGGAGGCCTAGGCTTTTGCAAAAAGCTCCCGGGAGCTTGTATATCCATTTTCGGATCTGATCAAGAGAC
AGGATGAGGATCGTTTCGCATGATTGAACAAGATGGATTGCACGCAGGTTCTCCGGCCGCTTGGGTGGAG
AGGCTATTCGGCTATGACTGGGCACAACAGACAATCGGCTGCTCTGATGCCGCCGTGTTCCGGCTGTCAG
CGCAGGGGCGCCCGGTTCTTTTTGTCAAGACCGACCTGTCCGGTGCCCTGAATGAACTGCAGGACGAGGC
AGCGCGGCTATCGTGGCTGGCCACGACGGGCGTTCCTTGCGCAGCTGTGCTCGACGTTGTCACTGAAGCG
GGAAGGGACTGGCTGCTATTGGGCGAAGTGCCGGGGCAGGATCTCCTGTCATCTCACCTTGCTCCTGCCG
AGAAAGTATCCATCATGGCTGATGCAATGCGGCGGCTGCATACGCTTGATCCGGCTACCTGCCCATTCGA
CCACCAAGCGAAACATCGCATCGAGCGAGCACGTACTCGGATGGAAGCCGGTCTTGTCGATCAGGATGAT
CTGGACGAAGAGCATCAGGGGCTCGCGCCAGCCGAACTGTTCGCCAGGCTCAAGGCGCGCATGCCCGACG
GCGAGGATCTCGTCGTGACCCATGGCGATGCCTGCTTGCCGAATATCATGGTGGAAAATGGCCGCTTTTC
TGGATTCATCGACTGTGGCCGGCTGGGTGTGGCGGACCGCTATCAGGACATAGCGTTGGCTACCCGTGAT
ATTGCTGAAGAGCTTGGCGGCGAATGGGCTGACCGCTTCCTCGTGCTTTACGGTATCGCCGCTCCCGATT
CGCAGCGCATCGCCTTCTATCGCCTTCTTGACGAGTTCTTCTGAGCGGGACTCTGGGGTTCGAAATGACC
GACCAAGCGACGCCCAACCTGCCATCACGAGATTTCGATTCCACCGCCGCCTTCTATGAAAGGTTGGGCT
TCGGAATCGTTTTCCGGGACGCCGGCTGGATGATCCTCCAGCGCGGGGATCTCATGCTGGAGTTCTTCGC
CCACCCCAACTTGTTTATTGCAGCTTATAATGGTTACAAATAAAGCAATAGCATCACAAATTTCACAAAT
AAAGCATTTTTTTCACTGCATTCTAGTTGTGGTTTGTCCAAACTCATCAATGTATCTTATCATGTCTGTA
TACCGTCGACCTCTAGCTAGAGCTTGGCGTAATCATGGTCATAGCTGTTTCCTGTGTGAAATTGTTATCC
GCTCACAATTCCACACAACATACGAGCCGGAAGCATAAAGTGTAAAGCCTGGGGTGCCTAATGAGTGAGC
TAACTCACATTAATTGCGTTGCGCTCACTGCCCGCTTTCCAGTCGGGAAACCTGTCGTGCCAGCTGCATT
AATGAATCGGCCAACGCGCGGGGAGAGGCGGTTTGCGTATTGGGCGCTCTTCCGCTTCCTCGCTCACTGA
CTCGCTGCGCTCGGTCGTTCGGCTGCGGCGAGCGGTATCAGCTCACTCAAAGGCGGTAATACGGTTATCC
ACAGAATCAGGGGATAACGCAGGAAAGAACATGTGAGCAAAAGGCCAGCAAAAGGCCAGGAACCGTAAAA
AGGCCGCGTTGCTGGCGTTTTTCCATAGGCTCCGCCCCCCTGACGAGCATCACAAAAATCGACGCTCAAG
TCAGAGGTGGCGAAACCCGACAGGACTATAAAGATACCAGGCGTTTCCCCCTGGAAGCTCCCTCGTGCGC
TCTCCTGTTCCGACCCTGCCGCTTACCGGATACCTGTCCGCCTTTCTCCCTTCGGGAAGCGTGGCGCTTT
CTCAATGCTCACGCTGTAGGTATCTCAGTTCGGTGTAGGTCGTTCGCTCCAAGCTGGGCTGTGTGCACGA
ACCCCCCGTTCAGCCCGACCGCTGCGCCTTATCCGGTAACTATCGTCTTGAGTCCAACCCGGTAAGACAC
GACTTATCGCCACTGGCAGCAGCCACTGGTAACAGGATTAGCAGAGCGAGGTATGTAGGCGGTGCTACAG
AGTTCTTGAAGTGGTGGCCTAACTACGGCTACACTAGAAGGACAGTATTTGGTATCTGCGCTCTGCTGAA
GCCAGTTACCTTCGGAAAAAGAGTTGGTAGCTCTTGATCCGGCAAACAAACCACCGCTGGTAGCGGTGGT
TTTTTTGTTTGCAAGCAGCAGATTACGCGCAGAAAAAAAGGATCTCAAGAAGATCCTTTGATCTTTTCTA
CGGGGTCTGACGCTCAGTGGAACGAAAACTCACGTTAAGGGATTTTGGTCATGAGATTATCAAAAAGGAT
CTTCACCTAGATCCTTTTAAATTAAAAATGAAGTTTTAAATCAATCTAAAGTATATATGAGTAAACTTGG
TCTGACAGTTACCAATGCTTAATCAGTGAGGCACCTATCTCAGCGATCTGTCTATTTCGTTCATCCATAG
TTGCCTGACTCCCCGTCGTGTAGATAACTACGATACGGGAGGGCTTACCATCTGGCCCCAGTGCTGCAAT
GATACCGCGAGACCCACGCTCACCGGCTCCAGATTTATCAGCAATAAACCAGCCAGCCGGAAGGGCCGAG
CGCAGAAGTGGTCCTGCAACTTTATCCGCCTCCATCCAGTCTATTAATTGTTGCCGGGAAGCTAGAGTAA
GTAGTTCGCCAGTTAATAGTTTGCGCAACGTTGTTGCCATTGCTACAGGCATCGTGGTGTCACGCTCGTC
GTTTGGTATGGCTTCATTCAGCTCCGGTTCCCAACGATCAAGGCGAGTTACATGATCCCCCATGTTGTGC
AAAAAAGCGGTTAGCTCCTTCGGTCCTCCGATCGTTGTCAGAAGTAAGTTGGCCGCAGTGTTATCACTCA
TGGTTATGGCAGCACTGCATAATTCTCTTACTGTCATGCCATCCGTAAGATGCTTTTCTGTGACTGGTGA
GTACTCAACCAAGTCATTCTGAGAATAGTGTATGCGGCGACCGAGTTGCTCTTGCCCGGCGTCAATACGG
GATAATACCGCGCCACATAGCAGAACTTTAAAAGTGCTCATCATTGGAAAACGTTCTTCGGGGCGAAAAC
TCTCAAGGATCTTACCGCTGTTGAGATCCAGTTCGATGTAACCCACTCGTGCACCCAACTGATCTTCAGC
ATCTTTTACTTTCACCAGCGTTTCTGGGTGAGCAAAAACAGGAAGGCAAAATGCCGCAAAAAAGGGAATA
AGGGCGACACGGAAATGTTGAATACTCATACTCTTCCTTTTTCAATATTATTGAAGCATTTATCAGGGTT
ATTGTCTCATGAGCGGATACATATTTGAATGTATTTAGAAAAATAAACAAATAGGGGTTCCGCGCACATT
TCCCCGAAAAGTGCCACCTGACGTC
