>Addgene plasmid #18956 | HA-HIF2alpha-P405A/P531A-pcDNA3 | addgene partial sequence | sequence record 79312 | hHIF-F 5'-TGGAAGGTATTGCACTGCAC
CCTCACAATAGTCTGTGTGGCTACAAGGAGCCCCTGCTGTCCTGCCTCATCATCATGTGTGAACCAATCC
AGCACCCATCCCACATGGACATCCCCCTGGATAGCAAGACCTTCCTGAGCCGCCACAGCATGGACATGAA
GTTCACCTACTGTGATGACAGAATCACAGAACTGATTGGTTACCACCCTGAGGAGCTGCTTGGCCGCTCA
GCCTATGAATTCTACCATGCGCTAGACTCCGAGAACATGACCAAGAGTCACCAGAACTTGTGCACCAAGG
GTCAGGTAGTAAGTGGCCAGTACCGGATGCTCGCAAAGCATGGGGGCTACGTGTGGCTGGAGACCCAGGG
GACGGTCATCTACAACCCTCGCAACCTGCAGCCCCAGTGCATCATGTGTGTCAACTACGTCCTGAGTGAG
ATTGAGAAGAATGACGTGGTGTTCTCCATGGACCAGACTGAATCCCTGTTCAAGCCCCACCTGATGGCCA
TGAACAGCATCTTTGATAGCAGTGGCAAGGGGGCTGTGTCTGAGAAGAGTAACTTCCTATTCACCAAGCT
AAAGGAGGAGCCCGAGGAGCTGGCCCAGCTGGCTGCTACCCCAGGAGACGCCATCATCTCTCTGGATTTC
GGGAATCAGAACTTCGAGGAGTCCTCAGCCTATGGCAAGGCCATCCTGCCCCCGAGCCAGCCATGGGCCA
CGGAGTTGAGGAGCCACAGCACCCAGAGCGAGGCTGGGAGCCTGCCTGCCTTCACCGTGCCCCAGGCAGC
TGCCCCGGGCAGCACCACCCCCAGTGCCACCAGCAGCAGCAGCAGCTGCTCCACGCCCAATAGCCCTGAA
GACTATTACACATCTTTGGATAACGACCTGAAGATTGAAGTGATTGAGAAGCTCTTCNN
