>Addgene plasmid #18956 | HA-HIF2alpha-P405A/P531A-pcDNA3 | addgene partial sequence | sequence record 79823 | hHIF-F2 5'-AGTCCTCAGCCTATGGCAAG
CCTGCCTGCCTTCACCGTGCCCCAGGCAGCTGCCCCGGGCAGCACCACCCCCAGTGCCACCAGCAGCAGC
AGCAGCTGCTCCACGCCCAATAGCCCTGAAGACTATTACACATCTTTGGATAACGACCTGAAGATTGAAG
TGATTGAGAAGCTCTTCGCCATGGACACAGAGGCCAAGGACCAATGCAGTACCCAGACGGATTTCAATGA
GCTGGACTTGGAGACACTGGCAGCTTATATCCCCATGGACGGGGAAGACTTCCAGCTAAGCCCCATCTGC
CCCGAGGAGCGGCTCTTGGCGGAGAACCCACAGTCCACCCCCCAGCACTGCTTCAGTGCCATGACAAACA
TCTTCCAGCCACTGGCCCCTGTAGCCCCGCACAGTCCCTTCCTCCTGGACAAGTTTCAGCAGCAGCTGGA
GAGCAAGAAGACAGAGCCCGAGCACCGGCCCATGTCCTCCATCTTCTTTGATGCCGGAAGCAAAGCATCC
CTGCCACCGTGCTGTGGCCAGGCCAGCACCCCTCTCTCTTCCATGGGGGGCAGATCCAATACCCAGTGGC
CCCCAGATCCACCATTACATTTTGGGCCCACAAAGTGGGCCGTCGGGGATCAGCGCACAGAGTTCTTGGG
AGCAGCGCCGTTGGGGCCCCCTGTCTCTCCACCCCATGTCTCCACCTTC
