>Addgene plasmid #18956 | HA-HIF2alpha-P405A/P531A-pcDNA3 | addgene partial sequence | sequence record 80906 | CMV-F 5'-CGCAAATGGGCGGTAGGCGTG-3'
CTCTCTGGCTAACTAGAGAACCCACTGCTTACTGGCTTATCGAAATTAATACGACTCACTATAGGGAGAC
CCAAGCTTGCCACCATGTATCCATATGATGTTCCAGATTATGCTGGATCCGCCACCATGACAGCTGACAA
GGAGAAGAAAAGGAGTAGCTCGGAGAGGAGGAAGGAGAAGTCCCGGGATGCTGCGCGGTGCCGGCGGAGC
AAGGAGACGGAGGTGTTCTATGAGCTGGCCCATGAGCTGCCTCTGCCCCACAGTGTGAGCTCCCATCTGG
ACAAGGCCTCCATCATGCGACTGGCAATCAGCTTCCTGCGAACACACAAGCTCCTCTCCTCAGTTTGCTC
TGAAAACGAGTCCGAAGCCGAAGCTGACCAGCAGATGGACAACTTGTACCTGAAAGCCTTGGAGGGTTTC
ATTGCCGTGGTGACCCAAGATGGCGACATGATCTTTCTGTCAGAAAACATCAGCAAGTTCATGGGACTTA
CACAGGTGGAGCTAACAGGACATAGTATCTTTGACTTCACTCATCCCTGCGACCATGAGGAGATTCGTGA
GAACCTGAGTCTCAAAAATGGCTCTGGTTTTGGGAAAAAAAGCAAAGACATGTCCACAGAGCGGGACTTC
TTCATGAGGATGAAGTGCACGGTCACCAACAGAGGCCGTACTGTCAACCTCAAGTCAGCCACCTGGAAGG
TCTTGCACTGCACGGGCCAGGTGAAAGTCTACAACAACTGCCCTCCTCACAATAGTCTGTGTGGCTAC
