LOCUS       Exported 8042 bp ds-DNA circular SYN 22-DEC-2021
DEFINITION  synthetic circular DNA
ACCESSION   .
VERSION     .
KEYWORDS    HA-HIF2alpha-P405A/P531A-pcDNA3
SOURCE      synthetic DNA construct
  ORGANISM  synthetic DNA construct
REFERENCE   1 (bases 1 to 8042)
  AUTHORS   Yan Q, Bartz S, Mao M, Li L, Kaelin WG
  TITLE     The hypoxia-inducible factor 2alpha N-terminal and C-terminal
            transactivation domains cooperate to promote renal tumorigenesis in
            vivo.
  JOURNAL   Mol Cell Biol. 2007 Mar . 27(6):2092-102.
  PUBMED    17220275
REFERENCE   2 (bases 1 to 8042)
  AUTHORS   .
  TITLE     Direct Submission
  JOURNAL   Exported Dec 22, 2021 from SnapGene Server 1.1.58
            http://www.snapgene.com
FEATURES             Location/Qualifiers
     source          1..8042
                     /organism="synthetic DNA construct"
                     /mol_type="other DNA"
     promoter        complement(121..450)
                     /label=SV40 promoter
                     /note="SV40 enhancer and early promoter"
     rep_origin      135..270
                     /label=SV40 ori
                     /note="SV40 origin of replication"
     primer_bind     complement(189..208)
                     /label=SV40pro-F
                     /note="SV40 promoter/origin, forward primer"
     primer_bind     435..455
                     /label=pBABE 3'
                     /note="SV40 enhancer, reverse primer for pBABE vectors"
     rep_origin      complement(464..892)
                     /direction=LEFT
                     /label=f1 ori
                     /note="f1 bacteriophage origin of replication; arrow
                     indicates direction of (+) strand synthesis"
     primer_bind     complement(574..595)
                     /label=F1ori-F
                     /note="F1 origin, forward primer"
     primer_bind     786..805
                     /label=F1ori-R
                     /note="F1 origin, reverse primer"
     polyA_signal    938..1162
                     /label=bGH poly(A) signal
                     /note="bovine growth hormone polyadenylation signal"
     primer_bind     1151..1168
                     /label=BGH-rev
                     /note="Bovine growth hormone terminator, reverse primer.
                     Also called BGH reverse"
     promoter        1188..1206
                     /label=SP6 promoter
                     /note="promoter for bacteriophage SP6 RNA polymerase"
     primer_bind     1188..1205
                     /label=SP6
                     /note="SP6 promoter, forward primer"
     CDS             complement(3871..3897)
                     /codon_start=1
                     /product="HA (human influenza hemagglutinin) epitope tag"
                     /label=HA
                     /translation="YPYDVPDYA"
     primer_bind     complement(3919..3938)
                     /label=T7
                     /note="T7 promoter, forward primer"
     promoter        complement(3920..3938)
                     /label=T7 promoter
                     /note="promoter for bacteriophage T7 RNA polymerase"
     promoter        complement(3983..4186)
                     /label=CMV promoter
                     /note="human cytomegalovirus (CMV) immediate early
                     promoter"
     primer_bind     complement(4012..4032)
                     /label=CMV-F
                     /note="Human CMV immediate early promoter, forward primer"
     enhancer        4187..4566
                     /label=CMV enhancer
                     /note="human cytomegalovirus immediate early enhancer"
     primer_bind     4738..4757
                     /label=pRS-marker
                     /note="pRS vectors, use to sequence yeast selectable
                     marker"
     promoter        4832..4936
                     /gene="bla"
                     /label=AmpR promoter
     CDS             4937..5797
                     /codon_start=1
                     /gene="bla"
                     /product="beta-lactamase"
                     /label=AmpR
                     /note="confers resistance to ampicillin, carbenicillin, and
                     related antibiotics"
                     /translation="MSIQHFRVALIPFFAAFCLPVFAHPETLVKVKDAEDQLGARVGYI
                     ELDLNSGKILESFRPEERFPMMSTFKVLLCGAVLSRIDAGQEQLGRRIHYSQNDLVEYS
                     PVTEKHLTDGMTVRELCSAAITMSDNTAANLLLTTIGGPKELTAFLHNMGDHVTRLDRW
                     EPELNEAIPNDERDTTMPVAMATTLRKLLTGELLTLASRQQLIDWMEADKVAGPLLRSA
                     LPAGWFIADKSGAGERGSRGIIAALGPDGKPSRIVVIYTTGSQATMDERNRQIAEIGAS
                     LIKHW"
     primer_bind     complement(5155..5174)
                     /label=Amp-R
                     /note="Ampicillin resistance gene, reverse primer"
     rep_origin      5968..6556
                     /direction=RIGHT
                     /label=ori
                     /note="high-copy-number ColE1/pMB1/pBR322/pUC origin of
                     replication"
     primer_bind     6457..6476
                     /label=pBR322ori-F
                     /note="pBR322 origin, forward primer"
     primer_bind     6710..6727
                     /label=L4440
                     /note="L4440 vector, forward primer"
     protein_bind    6844..6865
                     /label=CAP binding site
                     /bound_moiety="E. coli catabolite activator protein"
                     /note="CAP binding activates transcription in the presence
                     of cAMP."
     promoter        6880..6910
                     /label=lac promoter
                     /note="promoter for the E. coli lac operon"
     protein_bind    6918..6934
                     /label=lac operator
                     /bound_moiety="lac repressor encoded by lacI"
                     /note="The lac repressor binds to the lac operator to
                     inhibit transcription in E. coli. This inhibition can be
                     relieved by adding lactose or
                     isopropyl-beta-D-thiogalactopyranoside (IPTG)."
     primer_bind     6923..6945
                     /label=M13/pUC Reverse
                     /note="In lacZ gene"
     primer_bind     6942..6958
                     /label=M13 rev
                     /note="common sequencing primer, one of multiple similar
                     variants"
     primer_bind     6942..6958
                     /label=M13 Reverse
                     /note="In lacZ gene. Also called M13-rev"
     polyA_signal    7007..7128
                     /label=SV40 poly(A) signal
                     /note="SV40 polyadenylation signal"
     primer_bind     complement(7018..7037)
                     /label=EBV-rev
                     /note="SV40 polyA terminator, reverse primer"
     primer_bind     7072..7091
                     /label=SV40pA-R
                     /note="SV40 polyA, reverse primer"
     CDS             complement(7302..54)
                     /codon_start=1
                     /gene="aph(3')-II (or nptII)"
                     /product="aminoglycoside phosphotransferase from Tn5"
                     /label=NeoR/KanR
                     /note="confers resistance to neomycin, kanamycin, and G418
                     (Geneticin(R))"
                     /translation="MIEQDGLHAGSPAAWVERLFGYDWAQQTIGCSDAAVFRLSAQGRP
                     VLFVKTDLSGALNELQDEAARLSWLATTGVPCAAVLDVVTEAGRDWLLLGEVPGQDLLS
                     SHLAPAEKVSIMADAMRRLHTLDPATCPFDHQAKHRIERARTRMEAGLVDQDDLDEEHQ
                     GLAPAELFARLKARMPDGEDLVVTHGDACLPNIMVENGRFSGFIDCGRLGVADRYQDIA
                     LATRDIAEELGGEWADRFLVLYGIAAPDSQRIAFYRLLDEFF"
     primer_bind     complement(7413..7432)
                     /label=Neo-F
                     /note="Neomycin resistance gene, forward primer"
     primer_bind     8023..8042
                     /label=Neo-R
                     /note="Neomycin resistance gene, reverse primer"
ORIGIN
        1 cctctccacc caagcggccg gagaacctgc gtgcaatcca tcttgttcaa tcatgcgaaa
       61 cgatcctcat cctgtctctt gatcagatcc gaaaatggat atacaagctc ccgggagctt
      121 tttgcaaaag cctaggcctc caaaaaagcc tcctcactac ttctggaata gctcagaggc
      181 agaggcggcc tcggcctctg cataaataaa aaaaattagt cagccatggg gcggagaatg
      241 ggcggaactg ggcggagtta ggggcgggat gggcggagtt aggggcggga ctatggttgc
      301 tgactaattg agatgcatgc tttgcatact tctgcctgct ggggagcctg gggactttcc
      361 acacctggtt gctgactaat tgagatgcat gctttgcata cttctgcctg ctggggagcc
      421 tggggacttt ccacacccta actgacacac attccacaga attaattcgc gttaaatttt
      481 tgttaaatca gctcattttt taaccaatag gccgaaatcg gcaaaatccc ttataaatca
      541 aaagaataga ccgagatagg gttgagtgtt gttccagttt ggaacaagag tccactatta
      601 aagaacgtgg actccaacgt caaaggnnnn nnnnnnnnnn nnnnnnnnnn nnnnnnnnnn
      661 nnnnnnnnnn nnnnntnnnn nnnnnnnnnn nnnnnnnnnn nnnnnnnnnn nnnnnnnnnn
      721 nnnnnnnnnn nnnnnnnnnn nnnnnnnnnn nnnnnnnnnn nnnnnnngnn nnnnnnnnnn
      781 nnnnnnnnnn nnnnnnnnnn nnnnnnnnnn nnnnnnnnnn nnnnnnnnnn nnnnnnnnnn
      841 nnnnnnnnnn nnnnnnnnnn nnnnnnnnnn nnnnnnnnnn nnnnnnnnnn nnggggatac
      901 cccctagagc cccagctggt tctttccgcc tcagaagcca tagagcccac cgcatcccca
      961 gcatgcctgc tattgtcttc ccaatcctcc cccttgctgt cctgccccac cccacccccc
     1021 agaatagaat gacacctact cagacaatgc gatgcaattt cctcatttta ttaggaaagg
     1081 acagtgggag tggcaccttc cagggtcaag gaaggcacgg gggaggggca aacaacagat
     1141 ggctggcaac tagaaggcac agtcgaggct gatcagcgag ctctagcatt taggtgacac
     1201 tatagaatag ggccctctag atgcatgctc gagcggccgc aattgtcagg tggcctggtc
     1261 cagggctctg aggaggtccc ctccttgcag gagcgtggag cttcccagca cgggcacgtt
     1321 cacctcacag tcatatctgg tcagttcggg cagcaggtag gactcaaatg agggcccgag
     1381 cagccggctt gccatgcctg acaccttgtg ggctgacgac aggctgtagt cctggtactg
     1441 ggtggcgtag cactgtgggg ggaacctgct cttgctgttc tccccgggac tgatggcaga
     1501 tggaggctgt ggcagcggca gatgtctcag gggatggccc aggcccctca tggggttttg
     1561 ggtgaactta tcattgggta catttgcgct cagtggcttg tccggcatca aagggcagct
     1621 cccacccctg aggttcttca tccgtttcca catcaaatgt gaggtgctgc caccaggtgg
     1681 gtcccccccg ctcaggtcct ggaaggcttg ctcttcatac tccagctgtc gcttcagctt
     1741 cagcttgttg gagagggcta ccatggccgg actcagcacg tctgggcctc gagccccaaa
     1801 accctttgca gaccttgtct tgaaggtgga gacatggggt ggagagacag ggggccccaa
     1861 cggcgctgct cccaagaact ctgtgcgctg atccccgacg gcccactttg tgggcccaaa
     1921 atgtaatggt ggatctgggg gccactgggt attggatctg ccccccatgg aagagagagg
     1981 ggtgctggcc tggccacagc acggtggcag ggatgctttg cttccggcat caaagaagat
     2041 ggaggacatg ggccggtgct cgggctctgt cttcttgctc tccagctgct gctgaaactt
     2101 gtccaggagg aagggactgt gcggggctac aggggccagt ggctggaaga tgtttgtcat
     2161 ggcactgaag cagtgctggg gggtggactg tgggttctcc gccaagagcc gctcctcggg
     2221 gcagatgggg cttagctgga agtcttcccc gtccatgggg atataagctg ccagtgtctc
     2281 caagtccagc tcattgaaat ccgtctgggt actgcattgg tccttggcct ctgtgtccat
     2341 ggcgaagagc ttctcaatca cttcaatctt caggtcgtta tccaaagatg tgtaatagtc
     2401 ttcagggcta ttgggcgtgg agcagctgct gctgctgctg gtggcactgg gggtggtgct
     2461 gcccggggca gctgcctggg gcacggtgaa ggcaggcagg ctcccagcct cgctctgggt
     2521 gctgtggctc ctcaactccg tggcccatgg ctggctcggg ggcaggatgg ccttgccata
     2581 ggctgaggac tcctcgaagt tctgattccc gaaatccaga gagatgatgg cgtctcctgg
     2641 ggtagcagcc agctgggcca gctcctcggg ctcctccttt agcttggtga ataggaagtt
     2701 actcttctca gacacagccc ccttgccact gctatcaaag atgctgttca tggccatcag
     2761 gtggggcttg aacagggatt cagtctggtc catggagaac accacgtcat tcttctcaat
     2821 ctcactcagg acgtagttga cacacatgat gcactggggc tgcaggttgc gagggttgta
     2881 gatgaccgtc ccctgggtct ccagccacac gtagccccca tgctttgcga gcatccggta
     2941 ctggccactt actacctgac ccttggtgca caagttctgg tgactcttgg tcatgttctc
     3001 ggagtctagc gcatggtaga attcataggc tgagcggcca agcagctcct cagggtggta
     3061 accaatcagt tctgtgattc tgtcatcaca gtaggtgaac ttcatgtcca tgctgtggcg
     3121 gctcaggaag gtcttgctat ccagggggat gtccatgtgg gatgggtgct ggattggttc
     3181 acacatgatg atgaggcagg acagcagggg ctccttgtag ccacacagac tattgtgagg
     3241 agggcagttg ttgtagactt tcacctggcc cgtgcagtgc aagaccttcc aggtggctga
     3301 cttgaggttg acagtacggc ctctgttggt gaccgtgcac ttcatcctca tgaagaagtc
     3361 ccgctctgtg gacatgtctt tgcttttttt cccaaaacca gagccatttt tgagactcag
     3421 gttctcacga atctcctcat ggtcgcaggg atgagtgaag tcaaagatac tatgtcctgt
     3481 tagctccacc tgtgtaagtc ccatgaactt gctgatgttt tctgacagaa agatcatgtc
     3541 gccatcttgg gtcaccacgg caatgaaacc ctccaaggct ttcaggtaca agttgtccat
     3601 ctgctggtca gcttcggctt cggactcgtt ttcagagcaa actgaggaga ggagcttgtg
     3661 tgttcgcagg aagctgattg ccagtcgcat gatggaggcc ttgtccagat gggagctcac
     3721 actgtggggc agaggcagct catgggccag ctcatagaac acctccgtct ccttgctccg
     3781 ccggcaccgc gcagcatccc gggacttctc cttcctcctc tccgagctac tccttttctt
     3841 ctccttgtca gctgtcatgg tggcggatcc agcataatct ggaacatcat atggatacat
     3901 ggtggcaagc ttgggtctcc ctatagtgag tcgtattaat ttcgataagc cagtaagcag
     3961 tgggttctct agttagccag agagctctgc ttatatagac ctcccaccgt acacgcctac
     4021 cgcccatttg cgtcaatggg gcggagttgt tacgacattt tggaaagtcc cgttgatttt
     4081 ggtgccaaaa caaactccca ttgacgtcaa tggggtggag acttggaaat ccccgtgagt
     4141 caaaccgcta tccacgccca ttgatgtact gccaaaaccg catcaccatg gtaatagcga
     4201 tgactaatac gtagatgtac tgccaagtag gaaagtccca taaggtcatg tactgggcat
     4261 aatgccaggc gggccattta ccgtcattga cgtcaatagg gggcgtactt ggcatatgat
     4321 acacttgatg tactgccaag tgggcagttt accgtaaata ctccacccat tgacgtcaat
     4381 ggaaagtccc tattggcgtt actatgggaa catacgtcat tattgacgtc aatgggcggg
     4441 ggtcgttggg cggtcagcca ggcgggccat ttaccgtaag ttatgtaacg cggaactcca
     4501 tatatgggct atgaactaat gaccccgtaa ttgattacta ttaataacta gtcaataatc
     4561 aatgtcaacg cgtatatctg gcccgtacat cgcgaagcag cgcaaaacgc ctaaccctaa
     4621 gcagattctt catgcaattg tcggtcaagc cttgccttgt tgtagcttaa attttgctcg
     4681 cgcactactc agcgacctcc aacacacaag cagggagcag atactggctt aactatgcgg
     4741 catcagagca gattgtactg agagtgcacc ataggggatc gggagatctc ccgatccgtc
     4801 gacgtcaggt ggcacttttc ggggaaatgt gcgcggaacc cctatttgtt tatttttcta
     4861 aatacattca aatatgtatc cgctcatgag acaataaccc tgataaatgc ttcaataata
     4921 ttgaaaaagg aagagtatga gtattcaaca tttccgtgtc gcccttattc ccttttttgc
     4981 ggcattttgc cttcctgttt ttgctcaccc agaaacgctg gtgaaagtaa aagatgctga
     5041 agatcagttg ggtgcacgag tgggttacat cgaactggat ctcaacagcg gtaagatcct
     5101 tgagagtttt cgccccgaag aacgttttcc aatgatgagc acttttaaag ttctgctatg
     5161 tggcgcggta ttatcccgta ttgacgccgg gcaagagcaa ctcggtcgcc gcatacacta
     5221 ttctcagaat gacttggttg agtactcacc agtcacagaa aagcatctta cggatggcat
     5281 gacagtaaga gaattatgca gtgctgccat aaccatgagt gataacactg cggccaactt
     5341 acttctgaca acgatcggag gaccgaagga gctaaccgct tttttgcaca acatggggga
     5401 tcatgtaact cgccttgatc gttgggaacc ggagctgaat gaagccatac caaacgacga
     5461 gcgtgacacc acgatgcctg tagcaatggc aacaacgttg cgcaaactat taactggcga
     5521 actacttact ctagcttccc ggcaacaatt aatagactgg atggaggcgg ataaagttgc
     5581 aggaccactt ctgcgctcgg cccttccggc tggctggttt attgctgata aatctggagc
     5641 cggtgagcgt gggtctcgcg gtatcattgc agcactgggg ccagatggta agccctcccg
     5701 tatcgtagtt atctacacga cggggagtca ggcaactatg gatgaacgaa atagacagat
     5761 cgctgagata ggtgcctcac tgattaagca ttggtaactg tcagaccaag tttactcata
     5821 tatactttag attgatttaa aacttcattt ttaatttaaa aggatctagg tgaagatcct
     5881 ttttgataat ctcatgacca aaatccctta acgtgagttt tcgttccact gagcgtcaga
     5941 ccccgtagaa aagatcaaag gatcttcttg agatcctttt tttctgcgcg taatctgctg
     6001 cttgcaaaca aaaaaaccac cgctaccagc ggtggtttgt ttgccggatc aagagctacc
     6061 aactcttttt ccgaaggtaa ctggcttcag cagagcgcag ataccaaata ctgttcttct
     6121 agtgtagccg tagttaggcc accacttcaa gaactctgta gcaccgccta catacctcgc
     6181 tctgctaatc ctgttaccag tggctgctgc cagtggcgat aagtcgtgtc ttaccgggtt
     6241 ggactcaaga cgatagttac cggataaggc gcagcggtcg ggctgaacgg ggggttcgtg
     6301 cacacagccc agcttggagc gaacgaccta caccgaactg agatacctac agcgtgagct
     6361 atgagaaagc gccacgcttc ccgaagggag aaaggcggac aggtatccgg taagcggcag
     6421 ggtcggaaca ggagagcgca cgagggagct tccaggggga aacgcctggt atctttatag
     6481 tcctgtcggg tttcgccacc tctgacttga gcgtcgattt ttgtgatgct cgtcaggggg
     6541 gcggagccta tggaaaaacg ccagcaacgc ggccttttta cggttcctgg ccttttgctg
     6601 gccttttgct cacatgttct ttcctgcgtt atcccctgat tctgtggata accgtattac
     6661 cgcctttgag tgagctgata ccgctcgccg cagccgaacg accgagcgca gcgagtcagt
     6721 gagcgaggaa gcggaagagc gcccaatacg caaaccgcct ctccccgcgc gttggccgat
     6781 tcattaatgc agctggcacg acaggtttcc cgactggaaa gcgggcagtg agcgcaacgc
     6841 aattaatgtg agttagctca ctcattaggc accccaggct ttacacttta tgcttccggc
     6901 tcgtatgttg tgtggaattg tgagcggata acaatttcac acaggaaaca gctatgacca
     6961 tgattacgcc aagctctagc tagaggtcga cggtatacag acatgataag atacattgat
     7021 gagtttggac aaaccacaac tagaatgcag tgaaaaaaat gctttatttg tgaaatttgt
     7081 gatgctattg ctttatttgt aaccattata agctgcaata aacaagttgg ggtgggcgaa
     7141 gaactccagc atgagatccc cgcgctggag gatcatccag ccggcgtccc ggaaaacgat
     7201 tccgaagccc aacctttcat agaaggcggc ggtggaatcg aaatctcgtg atggcaggtt
     7261 gggcgtcgct tggtcggtca tttcgaaccc cagagtcccg ctcagaagaa ctcgtcaaga
     7321 aggcgataga aggcgatgcg ctgcgaatcg ggagcggcga taccgtaaag cacgaggaag
     7381 cggtcagccc attcgccgcc aagctcttca gcaatatcac gggtagccaa cgctatgtcc
     7441 tgatagcggt ccgccacacc cagccggcca cagtcgatga atccagaaaa gcggccattt
     7501 tccaccatga tattcggcaa gcaggcatcg ccatgggtca cgacgagatc ctcgccgtcg
     7561 ggcatgcgcg ccttgagcct ggcgaacagt tcggctggcg cgagcccctg atgctcttcg
     7621 tccagatcat cctgatcgac aagaccggct tccatccgag tacgtgctcg ctcgatgcga
     7681 tgtttcgctt ggtggtcgaa tgggcaggta gccggatcaa gcgtatgcag ccgccgcatt
     7741 gcatcagcca tgatggatac tttctcggca ggagcaaggt gagatgacag gagatcctgc
     7801 cccggcactt cgcccaatag cagccagtcc cttcccgctt cagtgacaac gtcgagcaca
     7861 gctgcgcaag gaacgcccgt cgtggccagc cacgatagcc gcgctgcctc gtcctgcagt
     7921 tcattcaggg caccggacag gtcggtcttg acaaaaagaa ccgggcgccc ctgcgctgac
     7981 agccggaaca cggcggcatc agagcagccg attgtctgtt gtgcccagtc atagccgaat
     8041 ag
//
